>Addgene plasmid #81062 | pENTR221 UBR5 | addgene full sequence | sequence record 481937 | Addgene NGS Result
ATGCCAACTTTGTACAAAAAAGCAGGCTTCCGGACCATGACGTCCATCCATTTCGTGGTTCACCCGCTGC
CGGGCACCGAGGACCAGCTCAATGACAGGTTACGAGAAGTTTCTGAGAAGCTGAACAAATATAATTTAAA
CAGCCACCCCCCTTTGAATGTATTGGAACAGGCTACTATTAAACAGTGTGTGGTGGGACCAAATCATGCT
GCCTTTCTTCTTGAGGATGGTAGAGTTTGCAGGATTGGTTTTTCAGTACAGCCAGACAGATTGGAATTGG
GTAAACCTGATAATAATGATGGGTCAAAGTTGAACAGCAACTCGGGGGCAGGGAGGACGTCAAGGCCTGG
TAGGACAAGCGACTCTCCATGGTTTCTCTCAGGTTCTGAGACTCTAGGCAGGCTGGCAGGCAACACCTTA
GGAAGCCGCTGGAGTTCTGGAGTGGGTGGAAGTGGTGGAGGATCCTCTGGTAGGTCATCAGCTGGAGCTC
GAGATTCCCGCCGGCAGACTCGAGTTATTCGGACAGGACGGGATCGAGGGTCTGGGCTTTTGGGCAGTCA
GCCCCAGCCAGTTATTCCAGCATCTGTCATTCCAGAGGAGCTGATTTCACAGGCCCAAGTTGTTTTACAA
GGCAAATCCAGAAGTGTCATTATTCGAGAACTTCAGAGAACAAATCTTGATGTGAACCTTGCTGTAAATA
ATTTACTTAGCCGGGATGATGAAGATGGAGATGATGGGGATGATACAGCCAGCGAATCTTATTTGCCTGG
AGAGGATCTTATGTCTCTCCTTGATGCCGACATTCATTCTGCCCACCCAAGTGTCATTATTGATGCAGAT
GCCATGTTTTCTGAAGACATTAGCTATTTTGGTTACCCTTCTTTTCGTCGTTCATCACTTTCCAGGCTAG
GCTCATCTCGAGTTCTCCTTCTTCCCTTAGAGAGAGACTCTGAGCTGTTGCGTGAACGTGAATCCGTTTT
ACGTTTACGTGAACGAAGGTGGCTTGATGGAGCCTCATTTGATAATGAAAGGGGTTCTACCAGCAAGGAA
GGAGAGCCAAACTTGGATAAGAAGAATACACCTGTTCAAAGTCCAGTATCTCTAGGAGAAGATTTGCAGT
GGTGGCCTGATAAGGATGGAACAAAATTCATCTGTATTGGGGCTCTGTATTCTGAACTTCTGGCTGTCAG
CAGTAAAGGAGAACTTTATCAGTGGAAATGGAGTGAATCTGAGCCTTACAGAAATGCCCAGAATCCTTCA
TTACATCATCCACGAGCAACATTTTTGGGGTTAACCAATGAAAAGATAGTCCTCCTGTCTGCAAATAGCA
TAAGAGCAACTGTAGCTACAGAAAATAACAAGGTTGCTACATGGGTGGATGAAACTTTAAGTTCTGTGGC
TTCTAAATTAGAGCACACTGCTCAGACTTACTCTGAACTTCAAGGAGAGCGGATAGTTTCTTTACATTGC
TGTGCCCTTTACACCTGCGCTCAGCTGGAAAACAGTTTATATTGGTGGGGTGTAGTTCCTTTTAGTCAAA
GGAGGAAAATGTTAGAGAAAGCTAGAGCAAAAAATAAAAAGCCTAAATCCAGTGCTGGTATTTCTTCAAT
GCCGAACATCACTGTTGGTACCCAGGTATGCTTGAGAAATAATCCTCTTTATCATGCTGGAGCAGTTGCA
TTTTCAATTAGTGCTGGGATTCCTAAAGTTGGTGTCTTAATGGAGTCAGTTTGGAATATGAATGACAGCT
GTAGATTTCAACTTAGATCTCCTGAAAGCTTGAAAAACATGGAAAAAGCTAGCAAAACTACTGAAGCTAA
GCCTGAAAGTAAGCAGGAGCCAGTGAAAACAGAAATGGGTCCTCCACCATCTCCAGCATCCACGTGTAGT
GATGCATCCTCAATTGCCAGCAGTGCATCAATGCCATACAAACGACGACGGTCAACCCCTGCACCAAAAG
AAGAGGAAAAGGTGAATGAAGAGCAGTGGTCTCTTCGGGAAGTGGTTTTTGTGGAAGATGTCAAGAATGT
TCCTGTTGGCAAGGTGCTAAAAGTAGATGGTGCCTATGTTGCTGTAAAATTTCCAGGAACCTCCAGTAAT
ACTAACTGTCAGAACAGCTCTGGTCCAGATGCTGACCCTTCTTCTCTCCTGCAGGATTGTAGGTTACTTA
GAATTGATGAATTGCAGGTTGTCAAAACTGGTGGAACACCGAAGGTTCCCGACTGTTTCCAAAGGACTCC
TAAAAAGCTTTGTATACCTGAAAAAACAGAAATATTAGCAGTGAATGTAGATTCCAAAGGTGTTCATGCT
GTTCTGAAGACTGGAAATTGGGTACGATACTGTATCTTTGATCTTGCTACAGGAAAAGCAGAACAGGAAA
ATAATTTTCCTACAAGCAGCATTGCTTTCCTTGGTCAGAATGAGAGGAATGTAGCCATTTTCACTGCTGG
ACAGGAATCTCCCATTATTCTTCGAGATGGAAATGGTACCATCTACCCAATGGCCAAAGATTGCATGGGA
GGAATAAGGGATCCCGATTGGCTGGATCTTCCACCTATTAGTAGTCTTGGAATGGGTGTGCATTCTTTAA
TAAATCTTCCTGCCAATTCAACAATCAAAAAGAAAGCTGCTGTTATCATCATGGCTGTAGAGAAACAAAC
CTTAATGCAACACATTCTGCGCTGTGACTATGAGGCCTGTCGACAATATCTAATGAATCTTGAGCAAGCG
GTTGTTTTAGAGCAGAATCTACAGATGCTGCAGACATTCATCAGCCACAGATGTGATGGAAATCGAAATA
TTTTGCATGCTTGTGTATCAGTTTGCTTTCCAACCAGCAATAAAGAAACTAAAGAAGAAGAGGAAGCGGA
GCGTTCTGAAAGAAATACATTTGCAGAAAGGCTTTCTGCTGTTGAGGCCATTGCAAATGCAATATCAGTT
GTTTCAAGTAATGGCCCAGGTAATCGGGCTGGATCATCAAGTAGCCGAAGTTTGAGATTACGGGAAATGA
TGAGACGTTCGTTGAGAGCAGCTGGTTTGGGTAGACATGAAGCTGGAGCTTCATCCAGTGACCACCAGGA
TCCAGTTTCACCCCCCATAGCTCCCCCTAGTTGGGTTCCTGACCCTCCTGCGATGGATCCTGATGGTGAC
ATTGATTTTATCCTGGCCCCCGCTGTGGGATCTCTTACCACAGCAGCAACCGGTACTGGTCAAGGACCAA
GCACCTCCACTATTCCAGGTCCTTCCACAGAGCCATCTGTAGTAGAATCCAAGGATCGAAAGGCGAATGC
TCATTTTATATTGAAATTGTTATGTGACAGTGTGGTTCTCCAGCCCTATCTACGAGAACTTCTTTCTGCC
AAGGATGCAAGAGGGATGACCCCATTTATGTCAGCTGTAAGTGGCCGAGCTTATCCTGCTGCAATTACCA
TCTTAGAAACTGCTCAGAAAATTGCAAAAGCTGAAATATCCTCAAGTGAAAAAGAGGAAGATGTATTCAT
GGGAATGGTTTGCCCATCAGGTACCAACCCTGATGACTCTCCTTTATATGTTTTATGTTGTAATGACACT
TGCAGTTTTACATGGACTGGAGCAGAGCACATTAACCAGGATATTTTTGAGTGTCGAACTTGTGGCTTGC
TGGAGTCACTGTGTTGTTGTACGGAATGTGCAAGGGTTTGTCATAAAGGTCATGATTGCAAACTCAAACG
GACATCACCAACAGCCTACTGTGATTGTTGGGAGAAATGTAAATGTAAAACTCTTATTGCTGGACAGAAA
TCTGCTCGTCTTGATCTACTTTATCGCCTGCTCACTGCTACTAATCTGGTTACTCTGCCAAACAGCAGGG
GAGAGCACCTCTTACTATTCTTAGTACAGACAGTCGCAAGGCAGACGGTGGAGCATTGTCAATACAGGCC
ACCTCGAATCAGGGAAGATCGTAACCGAAAAACAGCCAGTCCTGAAGATTCAGATATGCCAGATCATGAT
TTGGAGCCTCCAAGATTTGCCCAGCTTGCATTGGAGCGTGTTCTACAGGACTGGAATGCCTTGAAATCTA
TGATTATGTTTGGGTCGCAGGAGAATAAAGACCCTCTTAGTGCCAGCAGTAGAATAGGCCATCTTTTGCC
AGAAGAGCAAGTATACCTCAATCAGCAAAGTGGCACAATTCGGCTGGACTGTTTCACTCATTGCCTTATA
GTTAAGTGTACAGCAGATATTTTGCTTTTAGATACTCTACTAGGTACACTAGTGAAAGAACTCCAAAACA
AATATACACCTGGACGTAGAGAAGAAGCTATTGCTGTGACAATGAGGTTTCTACGTTCAGTGGCAAGAGT
TTTTGTTATTCTGAGTGTGGAAATGGCTTCATCCAAAAAGAAAAACAACTTTATTCCACAGCCAATTGGA
AAATGCAAGCGTGTATTCCAAGCATTGCTACCTTACGCTGTGGAAGAATTGTGCAACGTAGCAGAGTCAC
TGATTGTTCCTGTCAGAATGGGGATTGCTCGTCCAACTGCACCATTTACCCTGGCTAGTACTAGCATAGA
TGCCATGCAGGGCAGTGAAGAATTATTTTCAGTGGAACCACTACCACCACGACCATCATCTGATCAGTCT
AGCAGCTCCAGTCAGTCTCAGTCATCCTACATCATCAGGAATCCACAGCAGAGGCGCATCAGCCAGTCAC
AGCCCGTTCGGGGCAGAGATGAAGAACAGGATGATATTGTTTCAGCAGATGTGGAAGAGGTTGAGGTGGT
GGAGGGTGTGGCTGGAGAAGAGGATCATCATGATGAACAGGAAGAACACGGGGAAGAAAATGCTGAGGCA
GAGGGACAACATGATGAGCATGATGAAGACGGGAGTGATATGGAGCTGGACTTGTTAGCAGCAGCTGAAA
CAGAAAGTGATAGTGAAAGTAACCACAGCAACCAAGATAATGCTAGTGGGCGCAGAAGCGTTGTCACTGC
AGCAACTGCTGGTTCAGAAGCAGGAGCAAGCAGTGTTCCTGCCTTCTTTTCTGAAGATGATTCTCAATCG
AATGACTCAAGTGATTCTGATAGCAGTAGTAGTCAGAGTGACGACATAGAACAGGAGACCTTTATGCTTG
ATGAGCCATTAGAAAGAACCACAAATAGCTCCCATGCCAATGGTGCTGCCCAAGCTCCCCGTTCAATGCA
GTGGGCTGTCCGCAACACCCAGCATCAGCGAGCAGCCAGTACAGCCCCTTCCAGTACATCTACACCAGCA
GCAAGTTCAGCGGGTTTGATTTATATTGATCCTTCAAACTTACGCCGGAGTGGTACCATCAGTACAAGTG
CTGCAGCTGCAGCAGCTGCTTTGGAAGCTAGCAACGCCAGCAGTTACCTAACATCTGCAAGCAGTTTAGC
CAGGGCTTACAGCATTGTCATTAGACAAATCTCGGACTTGATGGGCCTTATTCCTAAGTATAATCACCTA
GTATACTCTCAGATTCCAGCAGCTGTGAAATTGACTTACCAAGATGCAGTAAACTTACAGAACTATGTAG
AAGAAAAGCTTATTCCCACTTGGAACTGGATGGTCAGTATTATGGATTCTACTGAAGCTCAATTACGTTA
TGGTTCTGCATTAGCATCTGCTGGTGATCCTGGACATCCAAATCATCCTCTTCACGCTTCTCAGAATTCA
GCGAGAAGAGAGAGGATGACTGCGCGAGAAGAAGCTAGCTTACGAACACTTGAAGGCAGACGACGTGCCA
CCTTGCTTAGCGCCCGTCAAGGAATGATGTCTGCACGAGGAGACTTCCTAAATTATGCTCTGTCTCTAAT
GCGGTCTCATAATGATGAGCATTCTGATGTTCTTCCAGTTTTGGATGTTTGCTCATTGAAGCATGTGGCA
TATGTTTTTCAAGCACTTATATACTGGATTAAGGCAATGAATCAGCAGACAACATTGGATACACCTCAAC
TAGAACGCAAAAGGACGCGAGAACTCTTGGAACTGGGTATTGATAATGAAGATTCAGAACATGAAAATGA
TGATGACACCAATCAAAGTGCTACTTTGAATGATAAGGATGATGACTCTCTTCCTGCAGAAACTGGCCAA
AACCATCCATTTTTCCGACGTTCAGACTCCATGACATTCCTTGGGTGTATACCCCCAAATCCATTTGAAG
TGCCTCTGGCTGAAGCCATCCCCTTGGCTGATCAGCCACATCTGTTGCAGCCAAATGCTAGAAAGGAGGA
TCTTTTTGGCCGTCCAAGTCAGGGTCTTTATTCTTCATCTGCCAGTAGTGGGAAATGTTTAATGGAGGTT
ACAGTGGATAGAAACTGCCTAGAGGTTCTTCCAACAAAAATGTCTTATGCTGCCAATCTGAAAAATGTAA
TGAACATGCAAAACCGGCAAAAAAAAGAAGGGGAAGAACAGCCCGTGCTGCCAGAAGAAACTGAGAGTTC
AAAACCAGGGCCATCTGCTCATGATCTTGCTGCACAATTAAAAAGTAGCTTACTAGCAGAAATAGGACTT
ACTGAAAGTGAAGGGCCACCTCTCACATCTTTCAGGCCACAGTGTAGCTTTATGGGAATGGTTATTTCCC
ATGATATGCTGCTAGGACGTTGGCGCCTTTCTTTAGAACTGTTCGGCAGGGTATTCATGGAAGATGTTGG
AGCAGAACCTGGATCAATCCTAACTGAATTGGGTGGTTTTGAGGTAAAAGAATCAAAATTCCGCAGAGAA
ATGGAAAAACTGAGAAACCAGCAGTCAAGAGATTTGTCACTAGAGGTTGATCGGGATCGAGATCTTCTCA
TTCAGCAGACTATGAGGCAGCTTAACAATCACTTTGGTCGAAGATGTGCTACTACACCAATGGCTGTACA
CAGAGTAAAAGTCACATTTAAGGATGAGCCAGGAGAGGGCAGTGGTGTAGCACGAAGTTTTTATACAGCC
ATTGCACAAGCATTTTTATCAAATGAAAAATTGCCAAATCTAGAGTGTATCCAAAATGCCAACAAAGGCA
CCCACACAAGTTTAATGCAGAGATTAAGGAACCGAGGAGAGAGAGACCGGGAAAGGGAGAGAGAAAGGGA
AATGAGGAGGAGTAGTGGTTTGCGAGCAGGTTCTCGGAGGGACCGGGATAGAGACTTTAGAAGACAGCTT
TCCATCGACACTAGGCCCTTTAGACCAGCCTCTGAAGGGAATCCTAGCGATGATCCTGAGCCTTTGCCAG
CA
[183 nt withheld, positions 7213-7395]
CGGGAAAATGGAGCTGATAGTATCCTGGATCTTGGATTAGTAGACTCCTCAGAAAAGGTACAGCAGGAAA
ACCGAAAGCGCCATGGCTCTAGTCGAAGTGTAGTAGATATGGATTTAGATGATACAGATGATGGTGATGA
CAATGCCCCTTTGTTTTACCAACCTGGGAAAAGAGGATTTTATACTCCAAGGCCTGGCAAGAACACAGAA
GCAAGGTTGAATTGTTTCAGAAACATTGGCAGGATTCTTGGACTATGTCTGTTACAGAATGAACTCTGTC
CTATCACATTGAATAGACATGTAATTAAAGTATTGCTTGGTAGAAAAGTCAATTGGCATGATTTTGCTTT
TTTTGATCCTGTAATGTATGAGAGTTTGCGGCAACTAATCCTCGCGTCTCAGAGTTCAGATGCTGATGCT
GTTTTCTCAGCAATGGATTTGGCATTTGCAATTGACCTGTGTAAAGAAGAAGGTGGAGGACAGGTTGAAC
TCATTCCTAATGGTGTAAATATACCAGTCACTCCACAGAATGTATATGAGTATGTGCGGAAATACGCAGA
ACACAGAATGTTGGTAGTTGCAGAACAGCCCTTACATGCAATGAGGAAAGGTCTACTAGATGTGCTTCCA
AAAAATTCATTAGAAGATTTAACGGCAGAAGATTTTAGGCTTTTGGTAAATGGCTGCGGTGAAGTCAATG
TGCAAATGCTGATCAGTTTTACCTCTTTCAATGATGAATCAGGAGAAAATGCTGAGAAGCTTCTGCAGTT
CAAGCGTTGGTTCTGGTCAATAGTAGAGAAGATGAGCATGACAGAACGACAAGATCTTGTTTACTTTTGG
ACATCAAGCCCATCACTGCCAGCCAGTGAAGAAGGATTCCAGCCTATGCCCTCAATCACAATAAGACCAC
CAGATGACCAACATCTTCCTACTGCAAATACTTGCATTTCTCGACTTTACGTCCCACTCTATTCCTCTAA
ACAGATTCTCAAACAGAAATTGTTACTCGCCATTAAGACCAAGAATTTTGGTTTTGTGTAGCCGCGGACC
CAGCTTTCTTGTACAAAGTTGGCATTATAAGAAAGCATTGCTTATCAATTTGTTGCAACGAACAGGTCAC
TATCAGTCAAAATAAAATCATTATTTGCCATCCAGCTGATATCCCCTATAGTGAGTCGTATTACATGGTC
ATAGCTGTTTCCTGGCAGCTCTGGCCCGTGTCTCAAAATCTCTGATGTTACATTGCACAAGATAAAAATA
TATCATCATGAACAATAAAACTGTCTGCTTACATAAACAGTAATACAAGGGGTGTTATGAGCCATATTCA
ACGGGAAACGTCGAGGCCGCGATTAAATTCCAACATGGATGCTGATTTATATGGGTATAAATGGGCTCGC
GATAATGTCGGGCAATCAGGTGCGACAATCTATCGCTTGTATGGGAAGCCCGATGCGCCAGAGTTGTTTC
TGAAACATGGCAAAGGTAGCGTTGCCAATGATGTTACAGATGAGATGGTCAGACTAAACTGGCTGACGGA
ATTTATGCCTCTTCCGACCATCAAGCATTTTATCCGTACTCCTGATGATGCATGGTTACTCACCACTGCG
ATCCCCGGAAAAACAGCATTCCAGGTATTAGAAGAATATCCTGATTCAGGTGAAAATATTGTTGATGCGC
TGGCAGTGTTCCTGCGCCGGTTGCATTCGATTCCTGTTTGTAATTGTCCTTTTAACAGCGATCGCGTATT
TCGTCTCGCTCAGGCGCAATCACGAATGAATAACGGTTTGGTTGATGCGAGTGATTTTGATGACGAGCGT
AATGGCTGGCCTGTTGAACAAGTCTGGAAAGAAATGCATAAACTTTTGCCATTCTCACCGGATTCAGTCG
TCACTCATGGTGATTTCTCACTTGATAACCTTATTTTTGACGAGGGGAAATTAATAGGTTGTATTGATGT
TGGACGAGTCGGAATCGCAGACCGATACCAGGATCTTGCCATCCTATGGAACTGCCTCGGTGAGTTTTCT
CCTTCATTACAGAAACGGCTTTTTCAAAAATATGGTATTGATAATCCTGATATGAATAAATTGCAGTTTC
ATTTGATGCTCGATGAGTTTTTCTAATCAGAATTGGTTAATTGGTTGTAACACTGGCAGAGCATTACGCT
GACTTGACGGGACGGCGCAAGCTCATGACCAAAATCCCTTAACGTGAGTTACGCGTCGTTCCACTGAGCG
TCAGACCCCGTAGAAAAGATCAAAGGATCTTCTTGAGATCCTTTTTTTCTGCGCGTAATCTGCTGCTTGC
AAACAAAAAAACCACCGCTACCAGCGGTGGTTTGTTTGCCGGATCAAGAGCTACCAACTCTTTTTCCGAA
GGTAACTGGCTTCAGCAGAGCGCAGATACCAAATACTGTTCTTCTAGTGTAGCCGTAGTTAGGCCACCAC
TTCAAGAACTCTGTAGCACCGCCTACATACCTCGCTCTGCTAATCCTGTTACCAGTGGCTGCTGCCAGTG
GCGATAAGTCGTGTCTTACCGGGTTGGACTCAAGACGATAGTTACCGGATAAGGCGCAGCGGTCGGGCTG
AACGGGGGGTTCGTGCACACAGCCCAGCTTGGAGCGAACGACCTACACCGAACTGAGATACCTACAGCGT
GAGCTATGAGAAAGCGCCACGCTTCCCGAAGGGAGAAAGGCGGACAGGTATCCGGTAAGCGGCAGGGTCG
GAACAGGAGAGCGCACGAGGGAGCTTCCAGGGGGAAACGCCTGGTATCTTTATAGTCCTGTCGGGTTTCG
CCACCTCTGACTTGAGCGTCGATTTTTGTGATGCTCGTCAGGGGGGCGGAGCCTATGGAAAAACGCCAGC
AACGCGGCCTTTTTACGGTTCCTGGCCTTTTGCTGGCCTTTTGCTCACATGTTCTTTCCTGCGTTATCCC
CTGATTCTGTGGATAACCGTATTACCGCCTTTGAGTGAGCTGATACCGCTCGCCGCAGCCGAACGACCGA
GCGCAGCGAGTCAGTGAGCGAGGAAGCGGAAGAGCGCCCAATACGCAAACCGCCTCTCCCCGCGCGTTGG
CCGATTCATTAATGCAGCTGGCACGACAGGTTTCCCGACTGGAAAGCGGGCAGTGAGCGCAACGCAATTA
ATACGCGTACCGCTAGCCAGGAAGAGTTTGTAGAAACGCAAAAAGGCCATCCGTCAGGATGGCCTTCTGC
TTAGTTTGATGCCTGGCAGTTTATGGCGGGCGTCCTGCCCGCCACCCTCCGGGCCGTTGCTTCACAACGT
TCAAATCCGCTCCCGGCGGATTTGTCCTACTCAGGAGAGCGTTCACCGACAAACAACAGATAAAACGAAA
GGCCCAGTCTTCCGACTGAGCCTTTCGTTTTATTTGATGCCTGGCAGTTCCCTACTCTCGCGTTAACGCT
AGCATGGATGTTTTCCCAGTCACGACGTTGTAAAACGACGGCCAGTCTTAAGCTCGGGCCCCAAATAATG
ATTTTATTTTGACTGATAGTGACCTGTTCGTTGCAACAAATTGATGAGCAATGCTTTTTTATA
Features (pLannotate 1.2.2; 10 found; start..end, strand, type, name):
     37..8433    +  CDS            UBR5 (sequence partly withheld): UBR5_HUMAN - Also known as EDD, EDD1, HYD, KIAA0896. Experimental evidence at protein level: Swiss-Prot protein existence level 1. E3 ubiquitin-protein ligase which is a component of the N-end rule pathway. Recognizes and binds to proteins bearing specific N- terminal residues that are destabilizing according to the N-end rule, leading to their ubiquitination and subsequent degradation (By similarity). Involved in maturation and/or transcriptional regulation of mRNA by activating CDK9 by polyubiquitination. May play a role in control of cell cycle progression. May have tumor suppressor functio
   8443..8542    -  protein_bind   attL2: mutant version of attL; recombination site for the Gateway® LR reaction LR Clonase™
   8560..8578    -  promoter       T7 promoter: promoter for bacteriophage T7 RNA polymerase
   8712..9521    +  CDS            KanR: aminoglycoside phosphotransferase; aph(3')-Ia; confers resistance to kanamycin in bacteria or G418 (Geneticin®) in eukaryotes
   9668..10256   +  rep_origin     ori: high-copy-number ColE1/pMB1/pBR322/pUC origin of replication
  10439..10531   +  CDS            lacI (fragment): lac repressor; lacI; The lac repressor binds to the lac operator to inhibit transcription in E. coli. This inhibition can be relieved by adding lactose or isopropyl-β-D-thiogalactopyranoside (IPTG).
  10586..10613   -  terminator     rrnB T2 terminator: transcription terminator T2 from the E. coli rrnB gene
  10745..10788   +  terminator     rrnB T1 terminator: Escherichia coli rrnB; transcription terminator T1 from the E. coli rrnB gene
  10835..10871   -  CDS            lacZα (fragment): LacZα fragment of β-galactosidase; lacZ fragment
  10887..28      +  protein_bind   attL1 (across the origin): mutant version of attL; recombination site for the Gateway® LR reaction LR Clonase™
