>Addgene plasmid #81062 | pENTR221 UBR5 | analyzer sequence | sequence record 153736
CTTTCCTGCGTTATCCCCTGATTCTGTGGATAACCGTATTACCGCCTTTGAGTGAGCTGATACCGCTCGC
CGCAGCCGAACGACCGAGCGCAGCGAGTCAGTGAGCGAGGAAGCGGAAGAGCGCCCAATACGCAAACCGC
CTCTCCCCGCGCGTTGGCCGATTCATTAATGCAGCTGGCACGACAGGTTTCCCGACTGGAAAGCGGGCAG
TGAGCGCAACGCAATTAATACGCGTACCGCTAGCCAGGAAGAGTTTGTAGAAACGCAAAAAGGCCATCCG
TCAGGATGGCCTTCTGCTTAGTTTGATGCCTGGCAGTTTATGGCGGGCGTCCTGCCCGCCACCCTCCGGG
CCGTTGCTTCACAACGTTCAAATCCGCTCCCGGCGGATTTGTCCTACTCAGGAGAGCGTTCACCGACAAA
CAACAGATAAAACGAAAGGCCCAGTCTTCCGACTGAGCCTTTCGTTTTATTTGATGCCTGGCAGTTCCCT
ACTCTCGCGTTAACGCTAGCATGGATGTTTTCCCAGTCACGACGTTGTAAAACGACGGCCAGTCTTAAGC
TCGGGCCCCAAATAATGATTTTATTTTGACTGATAGTGACCTGTTCGTTGCAACAAATTGATGAGCAATG
CTTTTTTATAATGCCAACTTTGTACAAAAAAGCAGGCTTCCGGACCATGACGTCCATCCATTTCGTGGTT
CACCCGCTGCCGGGCACCGAGGACCAGCTCAATGACAGGTTACGAGAAGTTTCTGAGAAGCTGAACAAAT
ATAATTTAAACAGCCACCCCCCTTTGAATGTATTGGAACAGGCTACTATTAAACAGTGTGTGGTGGGACC
AAATCATGCTGCCTTTCTTCTTGAGGATGGTAGAGTTTGCAGGATTGGTTTTTCAGTACAGCCAGACAGA
TTGGAATTGGGTAAACCTGATAATAATGATGGGTCAAAGTTGAACAGCAACTCGGGGGCAGGGAGGACGT
CAAGGCCTGGTAGGACAAGCGACTCTCCATGGTTTCTCTCAGGTTCTGAGACTCTAGGCAGGCTGGCAGG
CAACACCTTAGGAAGCCGCTGGAGTTCTGGAGTGGGTGGAAGTGGTGGAGGATCCTCTGGTAGGTCATCA
GCTGGAGCTCGAGATTCCCGCCGGCAGACTCGAGTTATTCGGACAGGACGGGATCGAGGGTCTGGGCTTT
TGGGCAGTCAGCCCCAGCCAGTTATTCCAGCATCTGTCATTCCAGAGGAGCTGATTTCACAGGCCCAAGT
TGTTTTACAAGGCAAATCCAGAAGTGTCATTATTCGAGAACTTCAGAGAACAAATCTTGATGTGAACCTT
GCTGTAAATAATTTACTTAGCCGGGATGATGAAGATGGAGATGATGGGGATGATACAGCCAGCGAATCTT
ATTTGCCTGGAGAGGATCTTATGTCTCTCCTTGATGCCGACATTCATTCTGCCCACCCAAGTGTCATTAT
TGATGCAGATGCCATGTTTTCTGAAGACATTAGCTATTTTGGTTACCCTTCTTTTCGTCGTTCATCACTT
TCCAGGCTAGGCTCATCTCGAGTTCTCCTTCTTCCCTTAGAGAGAGACTCTGAGCTGTTGCGTGAACGTG
AATCCGTTTTACGTTTACGTGAACGAAGGTGGCTTGATGGAGCCTCATTTGATAATGAAAGGGGTTCTAC
CAGCAAGGAAGGAGAGCCAAACTTGGATAAGAAGAATACACCTGTTCAAAGTCCAGTATCTCTAGGAGAA
GATTTGCAGTGGTGGCCTGATAAGGATGGAACAAAATTCATCTGTATTGGGGCTCTGTATTCTGAACTTC
TGGCTGTCAGCAGTAAAGGAGAACTTTATCAGTGGAAATGGAGTGAATCTGAGCCTTACAGAAATGCCCA
GAATCCTTCATTACATCATCCACGAGCAACATTTTTGGGGTTAACCAATGAAAAGATAGTCCTCCTGTCT
GCAAATAGCATAAGAGCAACTGTAGCTACAGAAAATAACAAGGTTGCTACATGGGTGGATGAAACTTTAA
GTTCTGTGGCTTCTAAATTAGAGCACACTGCTCAGACTTACTCTGAACTTCAAGGAGAGCGGATAGTTTC
TTTACATTGCTGTGCCCTTTACACCTGCGCTCAGCTGGAAAACAGTTTATATTGGTGGGGTGTAGTTCCT
TTTAGTCAAAGGAAGAAAATGTTAGAGAAAGCTAGAGCAAAAAATAAAAAGCCTAAATCCAGTGCTGGTA
TTTCTTCAATGCCGAACATCACTGTTGGTACCCAGGTATGCTTGAGAAATAATCCTCTTTATCATGCTGG
AGCAGTTGCATTTTCAATTAGTGCTGGGATTCCTAAAGTTGGTGTCTTAATGGAGTCAGTTTGGAATATG
AATGACAGCTGTAGATTTCAACTTAGATCTCCTGAAAGCTTGAAAAACATGGAAAAAGCTAGCAAAACTA
CTGAAGCTAAGCCTGAAAGTAAGCAGGAGCCAGTGAAAACAGAAATGGGTCCTCCACCATCTCCAGCATC
CACGTGTAGTGATGCATCCTCAATTGCCAGCAGTGCATCAATGCCATACAAACGACGACGGTCAACCCCT
GCACCAAAAGAAGAGGAAAAGGTGAATGAAGAGCAGTGGTCTCTTCGGGAAGTGGTTTTTGTGGAAGATG
TCAAGAATGTTCCTGTTGGCAAGGTGCTAAAAGTAGATGGTGCCTATGTTGCTGTAAAATTTCCAGGAAC
CTCCAGTAATACTAACTGTCAGAACAGCTCTGGTCCAGATGCTGACCCTTCTTCTCTCCTGCAGGATTGT
AGGTTACTTAGAATTGATGAATTGCAGGTTGTCAAAACTGGTGGAACACCGAAGGTTCCCGACTGTTTCC
AAAGGACTCCTAAAAAGCTTTGTATACCTGAAAAAACAGAAATATTAGCAGTGAATGTAGATTCCAAAGG
TGTTCATGCTGTTCTGAAGACTGGAAATTGGGTGCGATACTGTATCTTTGATCTTGCTACAGGAAAAGCA
GAACAGGAAAATAATTTTCCTACAAGCAGCATTGCTTTCCTTGGTCAGAATGAGAGGAATGTAGCCATTT
TCACTGCTGGACAGGAATCTCCCATTATTCTTCGAGATGGAAATGGTACCATCTACCCAATGGCCAAAGA
TTGCATGGGAGGAATAAGGGATCCCGATTGGCTGGATCTTCCACCTATTAGTAGTCTTGGAATGGGTGTG
CATTCTTTAATAAATCTTCCTGCCAATTCAACAATCAAAAAGAAAGCTGCTGTTATCATCATGGCTGTAG
AGAAACAAACCTTAATGCAACACATTCTGCGCTGTGACTATGAGGCCTGTCGACAATATCTAATGAATCT
TGAGCAAGCGGTTGTTTTAGAGCAGAATCTACAGATGCTGCAGACATTCATCAGCCACAGATGTGATGGA
AATCGAAATATTTTGCATGCTTGTGTATCAGTTTGCTTTCCAACCAGCAATAAAGAAACTAAAGAAGAAG
AGGAAGCGGAGCGTTCTGAAAGAAATACATTTGCAGAAAGGCTTTCTGCTGTTGAGGCCATTGCAAATGC
AATATCAGTTGTTTCAAGTAATGGCCCAGGTAATCGGGCTGGATCATCAAGTAGCCGAAGTTTGAGATTA
CGGGAAATGATGAGACGTTCGTTGAGAGCAGCTGGTTTGGGTAGACATGAAGCTGGAGCTTCATCCAGTG
ACCACCAGGATCCAGTTTCACCCCCCATAGCTCCCCCTAGTTGGGTTCCTGACCCTCCTGCGATGGATCC
TGATGGTGACATTGATTTTATCCTGGCCCCCGCTGTGGGATCTCTTACCACAGCAGCAACCGGTACTGGT
CAAGGACCAAGCACCTCCACTATTCCAGGTCCTTCCACAGAGCCATCTGTAGTAGAATCCAAGGATCGAA
AGGCGAATGCTCATTTTATATTGAAATTGTTATGTGACAGTGTGGTTCTCCAGCCCTATCTACGAGAACT
TCTTTCTGCCAAGGATGCAAGAGGGATGACCCCATTTATGTCAGCTGTAAGTGGCCGAGCTTATCCTGCT
GCAATTACCATCTTAGAAACTGCTCAGAAAATTGCAAAAGCTGAAATATCCTCAAGTGAAAAAGAGGAAG
ATGTATTCATGGGAATGGTTTGCCCATCAGGTACCAACCCTGATGACTCTCCTTTATATGTTTTATGTTG
TAATGACACTTGCAGTTTTACATGGACTGGAGCAGAGCACATTAACCAGGATATTTTTGAGTGTCGAACT
TGTGGCTTGCTGGAGTCACTGTGTTGTTGTACGGAATGTGCAAGGGTTTGTCATAAAGGTCATGATTGCA
AACTCAAACGGACATCACCAACAGCCTACTGTGATTGTTGGGAGAAATGTAAATGTAAAACTCTTATTGC
TGGACAGAAATCTGCTCGTCTTGATCTACTTTATCGCCTGCTCACTGCTACTAATCTGGTTACTCTGCCA
AACAGCAGGGGAGAGCACCTCTTACTATTCTTAGTACAGACAGTCGCAAGGCAGACGGTGGAGCATTGTC
AATACAGGCCACCTCGAATCAGGGAAGATCGTAACCGAAAAACAGCCAGTCCTGAAGATTCAGATATGCC
AGATCATGATTTAGAGCCTCCAAGATTTGCCCAGCTTGCATTGGAGCGTGTTCTACAGGACTGGAATGCC
TTGAAATCTATGATTATGTTTGGGTCGCAGGAGAATAAAGACCCTCTTAGTGCCAGCAGTAGAATAGGCC
ATCTTTTGCCAGAAGAGCAAGTATACCTCAATCAGCAAAGTGGCACAATTCGGCTGGACTGTTTCACTCA
TTGCCTTATAGTTAAGTGTACAGCAGATATTTTGCTTTTAGATACTCTACTAGGTACACTAGTGAAAGAA
CTCCAAAACAAATATACACCTGGACGTAGAGAAGAAGCTATTGCTGTGACAATGAGGTTTCTACGTTCAG
TGGCAAGAGTTTTTGTTATTCTGAGTGTGGAAATGGCTTCATCCAAAAAGAAAAACAACTTTATTCCACA
GCCAATTGGAAAATGCAAGCGTGTATTCCAAGCATTGCTACCTTACGCTGTGGAAGAATTGTGCAACGTA
GCAGAGTCACTGATTGTTCCTGTCAGAATGGGGATTGCTCGTCCAACTGCACCATTTACCCTGGCTAGTA
CTAGCATAGATGCCATGCAGGGCAGTGAAGAATTATTTTCAGTGGAACCACTACCACCACGACCATCATC
TGATCAGTCTAGCAGCTCCAGTCAGTCTCAGTCATCCTACATCATCAGGAATCCACAGCAGAGGCGCATC
AGCCAGTCACAGCCCGTTCGGGGCAGAGATGAAGAACAGGATGATATTGTTTCAGCAGATGTGGAAGAGG
TTGAGGTGGTGGAGGGTGTGGCTGGAGAAGAGGATCATCATGATGAACAGGAAGAACACGGGGAAGAAAA
TGCTGAGGCAGAGGGACAACATGATGAGCATGATGAAGACGGGAGTGATATGGAGCTGGACTTGTTAGCA
GCAGCTGAAACAGAAAGTGATAGTGAAAGTAACCACAGCAACCAAGATAATGCTAGTGGGCGCAGAAGCG
TTGTCACTGCAGCAACTGCTGGTTCAGAAGCAGGAGCAAGCAGTGTTCCTGCCTTCTTTTCTGAAGATGA
TTCTCAATCGAATGACTCAAGTGATTCTGATAGCAGTAGTAGTCAGAGTGACGACATAGAACAGGAGACC
TTTATGCTTGATGAGCCATTAGAAAGAACCACAAATAGCTCCCATGCCAATGGTGCTGCCCAAGCTCCCC
GTTCAATGCAGTGGGCTGTCCGCAACACCCAGCATCAGCGAGCAGCCAGTACAGCCCCTTCCAGTACATC
TACACCAGCAGCAAGTTCAGCGGGTTTGATTTATATTGATCCTTCAAACTTACGCCGGAGTGGTACCATC
AGTACAAGTGCTGCAGCTGCAGCAGCTGCTTTGGAAGCTAGCAACGCCAGCAGTTACCTAACATCTGCAA
GCAGTTTAGCCAGGGCTTACAGCATTGTCATTAGACAAATCTCGGACTTGATGGGCCTTATTCCTAAGTA
TAATCACCTAGTATACTCTCAGATTCCAGCAGCTGTGAAATTGACTTACCAAGATGCAGTAAACTTACAG
AACTATGTAGAAGAAAAGCTTATTCCCACTTGGAACTGGATGGTCAGTATTATGGATTCTACTGAAGCTC
AATTACGTTATGGTTCTGCATTAGCATCTGCTGGTGATCCTGGACATCCAAATCATCCTCTTCACGCTTC
TCAGAATTCAGCGAGAAGAGAGAGGATGACTGCGCGAGAAGAAGCTAGCTTACGAACACTTGAAGGCAGA
CGACGTGCCACCTTGCTTAGCGCCCGTCAAGGAATGATGTCTGCACGAGGAGACTTCCTAAATTATGCTC
TGTCTCTAATGCGGTCTCATAATGATGAGCATTCTGATGTTCTTCCAGTTTTGGATGTTTGCTCATTGAA
GCATGTGGCATATGTTTTTCAAGCACTTATATACTGGATTAAGGCAATGAATCAGCAGACAACATTGGAT
ACACCTCAACTAGAACGCAAAAGGACGCGAGAACTCTTGGAACTGGGTATTGATAATGAAGATTCAGAAC
ATGAAAATGATGATGACACCAATCAAAGTGCTACTTTGAATGATAAGGATGATGACTCTCTTCCTGCAGA
AACTGGCCAAAACCATCCATTTTTCCGACGTTCAGACTCCATGACATTCCTTGGGTGTATACCCCCAAAT
CCATTTGAAGTGCCTCTGGCTGAAGCCATCCCCTTGGCTGATCAGCCACATCTGTTGCAGCCAAATGCTA
GAAAGGAGGATCTTTTTGGCCGTCCAAGTCAGGGTCTTTATTCTTCATCTGCCAGTAGTGGGAAATGTTT
AATGGAGGTTACAGTGGATAGAAACTGCCTAGAGGTTCTTCCAACAAAAATGTCTTATGCTGCCAATCTG
AAAAATGTAATGAACATGCAAAACCGGCAAAAAAAAGAAGGGGAAGAACAGCCCGTGCTGCCAGAAGAAA
CTGAGAGTTCAAAACCAGGGCCATCTGCTCATGATCTTGCTGCACAATTAAAAAGTAGCTTACTAGCAGA
AATAGGACTTACTGAAAGTGAAGGGCCACCTCTCACATCTTTCAGGCCACAGTGTAGCTTTATGGGAATG
GTTATTTCCCATGATATGCTGCTAGGACGTTGGCGCCTTTCTTTAGAACTGTTCGGCAGGGTATTCATGG
AAGATGTTGGAGCAGAACCTGGATCAATCCTAACTGAATTGGGTGGTTTTGAGGTAAAAGAATCAAAATT
CCGCAGAGAAATGGAAAAACTGAGAAACCAGCAGTCAAGAGATTTGTCACTAGAGGTTGATCGGGATCGA
GATCTTCTCATTCAGCAGACTATGAGGCAGCTTAACAATCACTTTGGTCGAAGATGTGCTACTACACCAA
TGGCTGTACACAGAGTAAAAGTCACATTTAAGGATGAGCCAGGAGAGGGCAGTGGTGTAGCACGAAGTTT
TTATACAGCCATTGCACAAGCATTTTTATCAAATGAAAAATTGCCAAATCTAGAGTGTATCCAAAATGCC
AACAAAGGCACCCACACAAGTTTAATGCAGAGATTAAGGAACCGAGGAGAGAGAGACCGGGAAAGGGAGA
GAGAAAGGGAAATGAGGAGGAGTAGTGGTTTGCGAGCAGGTTCTCGGAGGGACCGGGATAGAGACTTTAG
AAGACAGCTTTCCATCGACACTAGGCCCTTTAGACCAGCCTCTGAAGGGAATCCTAGCGATGATCCTGAG
CCTTTGCCAGCA
[183 nt withheld, positions 7853-8035]
CGGGAAAATGGAGCTGATAGTATCCTGGATCTTGGATTAGTAGACTCCTCAGAAAAGGTACAGCAGGAAA
ACCGAAAGCGCCATGGCTCTAGTCGAAGTGTAGTAGATATGGATTTAGATGATACAGATGATGGTGATGA
CAATGCCCCTTTGTTTTACCAACCTGGGAAAAGAGGATTTTATACTCCAAGGCCTGGCAAGAACACAGAA
GCAAGGTTGAATTGTTTCAGAAACATTGGCAGGATTCTTGGACTATGTCTGTTACAGAATGAACTCTGTC
CTATCACATTGAATAGACATGTAATTAAAGTATTGCTTGGTAGAAAAGTCAATTGGCATGATTTTGCTTT
TTTTGATCCTGTAATGTATGAGAGTTTGCGGCAACTAATCCTCGCGTCTCAGAGTTCAGATGCTGATGCT
GTTTTCTCAGCAATGGATTTGGCATTTGCAATTGACCTGTGTAAAGAAGAAGGTGGAGGACAGGTTGAAC
TCATTCCTAATGGTGTAAATATACCAGTCACTCCACAGAATGTATATGAGTATGTGCGGAAATACGCAGA
ACACAGAATGTTGGTAGTTGCAGAACAGCCCTTACATGCAATGAGGAAAGGTCTACTAGATGTGCTTCCA
AAAAATTCATTAGAAGATTTAACGGCAGAAGATTTTAGGCTTTTGGTAAATGGCTGCGGTGAAGTCAATG
TGCAAATGCTGATCAGTTTTACCTCTTTCAATGATGAATCAGGAGAAAATGCTGAGAAGCTTCTGCAGTT
CAAGCGTTGGTTCTGGTCAATAGTAGAGAAGATGAGCATGACAGAACGACAAGATCTTGTTTACTTTTGG
ACATCAAGCCCATCACTGCCAGCCAGTGAAGAAGGATTCCAGCCTATGCCCTCAATCACAATAAGACCAC
CAGATGACCAACATCTTCCTACTGCAAATACTTGCATTTCTCGACTTTACGTCCCACTCTATTCCTCTAA
ACAGATTCTCAAACAGAAATTGTTACTCGCCATTAAGACCAAGAATTTTGGTTTTGTGTAGCCGCGGACC
CAGCTTTCTTGTACAAAGTTGGCATTATAAGAAAGCATTGCTTATCAATTTGTTGCAACGAACAGGTCAC
TATCAGTCAAAATAAAATCATTATTTGCCATCCAGCTGATATCCCCTATAGTGAGTCGTATTACATGGTC
ATAGCTGTTTCCTGGCAGCTCTGGCCCGTGTCTCAAAATCTCTGATGTTACATTGCACAAGATAAAATAA
TATCATCATGAACAATAAAACTGTCTGCTTACATAAACAGTAATACAAGGGGTGTTATGAGCCATATTCA
ACGGGAAACGTCGAGGCCGCGATTAAATTCCAACATGGATGCTGATTTATATGGGTATAAATGGGCTCGC
GATAATGTCGGGCAATCAGGTGCGACAATCTATCGCTTGTATGGGAAGCCCGATGCGCCAGAGTTGTTTC
TGAAACATGGCAAAGGTAGCGTTGCCAATGATGTTACAGATGAGATGGTCAGACTAAACTGGCTGACGGA
ATTTATGCCTCTTCCGACCATCAAGCATTTTATCCGTACTCCTGATGATGCATGGTTACTCACCACTGCG
ATCCCCGGAAAAACAGCATTCCAGGTATTAGAAGAATATCCTGATTCAGGTGAAAATATTGTTGATGCGC
TGGCAGTGTTCCTGCGCCGGTTGCATTCGATTCCTGTTTGTAATTGTCCTTTTAACAGCGATCGCGTATT
TCGTCTCGCTCAGGCGCAATCACGAATGAATAACGGTTTGGTTGATGCGAGTGATTTTGATGACGAGCGT
AATGGCTGGCCTGTTGAACAAGTCTGGAAAGAAATGCATAAACTTTTGCCATTCTCACCGGATTCAGTCG
TCACTCATGGTGATTTCTCACTTGATAACCTTATTTTTGACGAGGGGAAATTAATAGGTTGTATTGATGT
TGGACGAGTCGGAATCGCAGACCGATACCAGGATCTTGCCATCCTATGGAACTGCCTCGGTGAGTTTTCT
CCTTCATTACAGAAACGGCTTTTTCAAAAATATGGTATTGATAATCCTGATATGAATAAATTGCAGTTTC
ATTTGATGCTCGATGAGTTTTTCTAATCAGAATTGGTTAATTGGTTGTAACACTGGCAGAGCATTACGCT
GACTTGACGGGACGGCGCAAGCTCATGACCAAAATCCCTTAACGTGAGTTACGCGTCGTTCCACTGAGCG
TCAGACCCCGTAGAAAAGATCAAAGGATCTTCTTGAGATCCTTTTTTTCTGCGCGTAATCTGCTGCTTGC
AAACAAAAAAACCACCGCTACCAGCGGTGGTTTGTTTGCCGGATCAAGAGCTACCAACTCTTTTTCCGAA
GGTAACTGGCTTCAGCAGAGCGCAGATACCAAATACTGTTCTTCTAGTGTAGCCGTAGTTAGGCCACCAC
TTCAAGAACTCTGTAGCACCGCCTACATACCTCGCTCTGCTAATCCTGTTACCAGTGGCTGCTGCCAGTG
GCGATAAGTCGTGTCTTACCGGGTTGGACTCAAGACGATAGTTACCGGATAAGGCGCAGCGGTCGGGCTG
AACGGGGGGTTCGTGCACACAGCCCAGCTTGGAGCGAACGACCTACACCGAACTGAGATACCTACAGCGT
GAGCTATGAGAAAGCGCCACGCTTCCCGAAGGGAGAAAGGCGGACAGGTATCCGGTAAGCGGCAGGGTCG
GAACAGGAGAGCGCACGAGGGAGCTTCCAGGGGGAAACGCCTGGTATCTTTATAGTCCTGTCGGGTTTCG
CCACCTCTGACTTGAGCGTCGATTTTTGTGATGCTCGTCAGGGGGGCGGAGCCTATGGAAAAACGCCAGC
AACGCGGCCTTTTTACGGTTCCTGGCCTTTTGCTGGCCTTTTGCTCACATGTT
Features (pLannotate 1.2.2; 10 found; start..end, strand, type, name):
    121..213     +  CDS            lacI (fragment): lac repressor; lacI; The lac repressor binds to the lac operator to inhibit transcription in E. coli. This inhibition can be relieved by adding lactose or isopropyl-β-D-thiogalactopyranoside (IPTG).
    268..295     -  terminator     rrnB T2 terminator: transcription terminator T2 from the E. coli rrnB gene
    427..470     +  terminator     rrnB T1 terminator: Escherichia coli rrnB; transcription terminator T1 from the E. coli rrnB gene
    517..553     -  CDS            lacZα (fragment): LacZα fragment of β-galactosidase; lacZ fragment
    569..668     +  protein_bind   attL1: mutant version of attL; recombination site for the Gateway® LR reaction LR Clonase™
    677..9073    +  CDS            UBR5 (sequence partly withheld): UBR5_HUMAN - Also known as EDD, EDD1, HYD, KIAA0896. Experimental evidence at protein level: Swiss-Prot protein existence level 1. E3 ubiquitin-protein ligase which is a component of the N-end rule pathway. Recognizes and binds to proteins bearing specific N- terminal residues that are destabilizing according to the N-end rule, leading to their ubiquitination and subsequent degradation (By similarity). Involved in maturation and/or transcriptional regulation of mRNA by activating CDK9 by polyubiquitination. May play a role in control of cell cycle progression. May have tumor suppressor functio
   9083..9182    -  protein_bind   attL2: mutant version of attL; recombination site for the Gateway® LR reaction LR Clonase™
   9200..9218    -  promoter       T7 promoter: promoter for bacteriophage T7 RNA polymerase
   9352..10161   +  CDS            KanR: aminoglycoside phosphotransferase; aph(3')-Ia; confers resistance to kanamycin in bacteria or G418 (Geneticin®) in eukaryotes
  10308..10896   +  rep_origin     ori: high-copy-number ColE1/pMB1/pBR322/pUC origin of replication
