[The description below was written by a language model from this plasmid's Addgene catalogue record and pLannotate feature annotations shown in this document.]
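Description:
pENTR221 UBR5 is a Gateway entry clone of about 11 kb, built on the Invitrogen pDONR221 backbone, that carries the full-length human UBR5 coding sequence (also known as EDD, EDD1, hHYD or DD5). It is a bacterial cloning plasmid rather than an expression vector. It replicates in E. coli from a high-copy ColE1/pUC-type origin and is selected with kanamycin through an aminoglycoside phosphotransferase gene. Two annotated sequence records are provided. Both are the same length and contain the same ten features in the same order, differing only in where numbering of the circular molecule begins.

The roughly 8.4 kb UBR5 open reading frame sits between attL1 and attL2, the recombination sites used by LR Clonase to transfer an insert directionally into any attR-containing destination vector. No promoter drives the insert in this plasmid, so expression depends on the promoter and any tags supplied by the chosen destination vector. The rrnB T1 and T2 terminators lie upstream of attL1 and shield the cassette from read-through transcription. A T7 promoter lies just outside attL2, oriented toward the insert on the antisense strand. The short lacI and lacZα fragments are backbone remnants with no functional role.

UBR5 encodes an E3 ubiquitin ligase of the N-end rule pathway that has been linked to cell cycle control and transcriptional regulation. The cDNA was derived from an earlier GFP-EDD expression plasmid and carries a K503R substitution inherited from that source, which the record notes is not thought to affect overall function. The clone serves as a source for generating UBR5 expression constructs and is associated with work on centriolar satellite stability and primary cilia.
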