Addgene plasmid #81062: pENTR221 UBR5
Purpose: Gateway entry vector encoding full length UBR5
Depositing lab: Darren Saunders. Depositing organization: Garvan Institute of Medical Research. Publication: The E3 ubiquitin ligase UBR5 regulates centriolar satellite stability and primary cilia. Shearer RF, Frikstad KM, McKenna J, McCloy RA, Deng N, Burgess A, Stokke T, Patzke S, Saunders DN. Mol Biol Cell. 2018 May 9:mbcE17040248. doi: 10.1091/mbc.E17-04-0248. PubMed 29742019.
Backbone
  Vector backbone: pDONR221
  Backbone manufacturer: Invitrogen
  Backbone size w/o insert (bp): 2522
  Total vector size (bp): 10958
  Vector type: Cloning
Growth in bacteria
  Bacterial resistance: Kanamycin, 50 μg/mL
  Growth temperature: 37°C
  Growth strain: DH5alpha
  Copy number: Unknown
Gene/Insert
  Gene/Insert name: Ubiquitin protein ligase E3 component N-recognin 5 (UBR5) (alt name: EDD, EDD1, hHYD, DD5)
  Species: H. sapiens (human)
  Insert size (bp): 8436
  Mutation: K503R
  Entrez Gene: UBR5 (a.k.a. DD5, EDD, EDD1, HYD, NEDSBH)
  Promoter: N/A
  Cloning method: Unknown
  Sequencing primers: 5′ M13 Forward; 3′ M13 Reverse
Resource information
  A portion of this plasmid was derived from a plasmid made by: cDNA derived from pEGFP-C1 EDD (already submitted to addgene: https://www.addgene.org/37190/)
Terms and licenses: Academic/Nonprofit Terms; Industry Terms: Not Available to Industry
Depositor comments: Addgene comment: Please note that the K503R mutation was present in the original source of UBR5 and is thought not to affect the overall function. Please see the comments section of Plasmid #37191 for more details.
How to cite: pENTR221 UBR5 was a gift from Darren Saunders (Addgene plasmid # 81062 ; http://n2t.net/addgene:81062 ; RRID:Addgene_81062)
