>Addgene plasmid #81062 | pENTR221 UBR5 | addgene partial sequence | sequence record 157123 | M13-F20 5'-TGTAAAACGACGGCCAGT-3'
ATGATTTTATTTTGACTGATAGTGACCTGTTCGTTGCAACAAATTGATGAGCAATGCTTTTTTATAATGC
CAACTTTGTACAAAAAAGCAGGCTTCCGGACCATGACGTCCATCCATTTCGTGGTTCACCCGCTGCCGGG
CACCGAGGACCAGCTCAATGACAGGTTACGAGAAGTTTCTGAGAAGCTGAACAAATATAATTTAAACAGC
CACCCCCCTTTGAATGTATTGGAACAGGCTACTATTAAACAGTGTGTGGTGGGACCAAATCATGCTGCCT
TTCTTCTTGAGGATGGTAGAGTTTGCAGGATTGGTTTTTCAGTACAGCCAGACAGATTGGAATTGGGTAA
ACCTGATAATAATGATGGGTCAAAGTTGAACAGCAACTCGGGGGCAGGGAGGACGTCAAGGCCTGGTAGG
ACAAGCGACTCTCCATGGTTTCTCTCAGGTTCTGAGACTCTAGGCAGGCTGGCAGGCAACACCTTAGGAA
GCCGCTGGAGTTCTGGAGTGGGTGGAAGTGGTGGAGGATCCTCTGGTAGGTCATCAGCTGGAGCTCGAGA
TTCCCGCCGGCAGACTCGAGTTATTCGGACAGGACGGGATCGAGGGTCTGGGCTTTTGGGCAGTCAGCCC
CAGCCAGTTATTCCAGCATCTGTCATTCCAGAGGAGCTGATTTCACAGGCCCAAGTTGTTTTACAAGGCA
AATCCAGAAGTGTCATTATTCGAGAACTTCAGAGAACAAATCTTGATGTGAACCTTGCTGTAAATAATTT
ACTTAGCCGGGATGATGAAGATGGAGATGATGGGGATGATACAGCCAGCGAATCTTATTTGCCTGGAGAG
GATCTTATGTCTCTCCTTGATGCCGACATTCATTCTGCCCACCCAAGTGTCATTATTGATGCAGATGCCA
TGTTTTCTGAAGACATTAGCTATTTTGGTTACCCTTCTTTTCGTCGTTCATCACTTTCCAGGCTAGGCTC
ATCTCGAGTTCTCCTTCTTCCCTTAGAGAGAGACTCTGAGCTGTTGCGTGAACGTGAATCCGTTTTACGT
TTA
