>Addgene plasmid #81062 | pENTR221 UBR5 | addgene partial sequence | sequence record 157129 | M13-Rev 5'-CAGGAAACAGCTATGACC-3'
ATCAGCTGGATGGCAAATAATGATTTTATTTTGACTGATAGTGACCTGTTCGTTGCAACAAATTGATAAG
CAATGCTTTCTTATAATGCCAACTTTGTACAAGAAAGCTGGGTCCGCGGCTACACAAAACCAAAATTCTT
GGTCTTAATGGCGAGTAACAATTTCTGTTTGAGAATCTGTTTAGAGGAATAGAGTGGGACGTAAAGTCGA
GAAATGCAAGTATTTGCAGTAGGAAGATGTTGGTCATCTGGTGGTCTTATTGTGATTGAGGGCATAGGCT
GGAATCCTTCTTCACTGGCTGGCAGTGATGGGCTTGATGTCCAAAAGTAAACAAGATCTTGTCGTTCTGT
CATGCTCATCTTCTCTACTATTGACCAGAACCAACGCTTGAACTGCAGAAGCTTCTCAGCATTTTCTCCT
GATTCATCATTGAAAGAGGTAAAACTGATCAGCATTTGCACATTGACTTCACCGCAGCCATTTACCAAAA
GCCTAAAATCTTCTGCCGTTAAATCTTCTAATGAATTTTTTGGAAGCACATCTAGTAGACCTTTCCTCAT
TGCATGTAAGGGCTGTTCTGCAACTACCAACATTCTGTGTTCTGCGTATTTCCGCACATACTCATATACA
TTCTGTGGAGTGACTGGTATATTTACACCATTAGGAATGAGTTCAACCTGTCCTCCACCTTCTTCTTTAC
ACAGGTCAATTGCAAATGCCAAATCCATTGCTGAGAAAACAGCATCAGCATCTGAACTCTGAGACGCGAG
GATTAGTTGCCGCAAACTCTCATACATTACAGGATCAAAAAAAGCAAAATCATGCCAATTGACTTTTCTA
CCAAGCAATACTTTAATTACATGTCTATTCAATGTGATAGGACAGAGTTCATTCTGTAACAGACATAGTC
CAAGAATCCTGCCAATGTTTCTGAAACAATTCAACCTTGCTTCTGTGTTCTTGCCAGGCCTTGGAGTATA
AAATCCTCTTTTCCCAGGTTGGTAAAACAAAGGGGCATTGTCATCACCATCATCTGTATCATCTAAATCC
ATATCTACTACACTTCG
