>Addgene plasmid #81062 | pENTR221 UBR5 | addgene partial sequence | sequence record 158811 | hUBR5-R2 5'-TTCGGTTTTCCTGCTGTACC-3'
TAATCCAAGATCCAGGATACTATCAGCTCCATTTTCCCG
[183 nt withheld, positions 40-222]
TGCTGGCAAAGGCTCAGGATCATCGCTAGGATTCCCTTCAGAGGCTGGTCTAAAGGGCCTAGTGTCGATG
GAAAGCTGTCTTCTAAAGTCTCTATCCCGGTCCCTCCGAGAACCTGCTCGCAAACCACTACTCCTCCTCA
TTTCCCTTTCTCTCTCCCTTTCCCGGTCTCTCTCTCCTCGGTTCCTTAATCTCTGCATTAAACTTGTGTG
GGTGCCTTTGTTGGCATTTTGGATACACTCTAGATTTGGCAATTTTTCATTTGATAAAAATGCTTGTGCA
ATGGCTGTATAAAAACTTCGTGCTACACCACTGCCCTCTCCTGGCTCATCCTTAAATGTGACTTTTACTC
TGTGTACAGCCATTGGTGTAGTAGCACATCTTCGACCAAAGTGATTGTTAAGCTGCCTCATAGTCTGCTG
AATGAGAAGATCTCGATCCCGATCAACCTCTAGTGACAAATCTCTTGACTGCTGGTTTCTCAGTTTTTCC
ATTTCTCTGCGGAATTTTGATTCTTTTACCTCAAAACCACCCAATTCAGTTAGGATTGATCCAGGTTCTG
CTCCAACATCTTCCATGAATACCCTGCCGAACAGTTCTAAAGAAAGGCGCCAACGTCCTAGCAGCATATC
ATGG
