>Addgene plasmid #81062 | pENTR221 UBR5 | addgene partial sequence | sequence record 158812 | hUBR5-R1 5'-TATTCTCCTGCGACCCAAAC-3'
GGCATTCCAGTCCTGTAGAACACGCTCCAATGCAAGCTGGGCAAATCTTGGAGGCTCCAAATCATGATCT
GGCATATCTGAATCTTCAGGACTGGCTGTTTTTCGGTTACGATCTTCCCTGATTCGAGGTGGCCTGTATT
GACAATGCTCCACCGTCTGCCTTGCGACTGTCTGTACTAAGAATAGTAAGAGGTGCTCTCCCCTGCTGTT
TGGCAGAGTAACCAGATTAGTAGCAGTGAGCAGGCGATAAAGTAGATCAAGACGAGCAGATTTCTGTCCA
GCAATAAGAGTTTTACATTTACATTTCTCCCAACAATCACAGTAGGCTGTTGGTGATGTCCGTTTGAGTT
TGCAATCATGACCTTTATGACAAACCCTTGCACATTCCGTACAACAACACAGTGACTCCAGCAAGCCACA
AGTTCGACACTCAAAAATATCCTGGTTAATGTGCTCTGCTCCAGTCCATGTAAAACTGCAAGTGTCATTA
CAACATAAAACATATAAAGGAGAGTCATCAGGGTTGGTACCTGATGGGCAAACCATTCCCATGAATACAT
CTTCCTCTTTTTCACTTGAGGATATTTCAGCTTTTGCAATTTTCTGAGCAGTTTCTAAGATGGTAATTGC
AGCAGGATAAGCTCGGCCACTTACAGCTGACATAAATGGGGTCATCCCTCTTGCATCCTTGGCAGAAAGA
AGTTCTCGTAGATAGGGCTGGAGAACCACACTGTCACATAACAATTTCAATATAAAATGAGCATTCGCCT
TTCGATCCTTGGATTCTACTACAGATGGCTCTGTGGAAGGACCTGGAATA
